Addgene plasmid #227088: CPH3736_GST-TEV-Spt6p-tSH2-1223-1454
Purpose: Bacterial expression of R1282H/K1355A/K1435A triple-mutant GST-tagged Spt6 tSH2 domain (1223-1454)
Depositing lab: Chris Hill. Depositing organization: University of Utah.
Backbone
  Vector backbone: pDEST15
  Backbone size w/o insert (bp): 5429
  Vector type: Bacterial Expression
Growth in bacteria
  Bacterial resistance: Ampicillin, 100 μg/mL
  Growth temperature: 37°C
  Growth strain: DH5alpha
  Copy number: Unknown
Gene/Insert
  Gene/Insert name: spt6-tsh2 (alt name: YGR116W)
  Species: S. cerevisiae (budding yeast)
  Insert size (bp): 688
  Mutation: R1282H, K1355A, K1435A
  Entrez Gene: SPT6 (a.k.a. YGR116W, CRE2, SSN20)
  Promoter: T7
  Tag / fusion protein: GST-TEV_cleavage_site (N terminal on insert)
  Cloning method: Restriction Enzyme; 5′ cloning site Unknown (unknown if destroyed); 3′ cloning site Unknown (unknown if destroyed)
Terms and licenses: Academic/Nonprofit Terms; Industry Terms: Not Available to Industry
How to cite: CPH3736_GST-TEV-Spt6p-tSH2-1223-1454 was a gift from Chris Hill (Addgene plasmid # 227088 ; http://n2t.net/addgene:227088 ; RRID:Addgene_227088)
