[The description below was written by a language model from this plasmid's Addgene catalogue record and pLannotate feature annotations shown in this document.]
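Description:
CPH3736_GST-TEV-Spt6p-tSH2-1223-1454 is a bacterial expression plasmid built on pDEST15, a Gateway destination vector of the pBR322/pET lineage, for producing a mutant fragment of the budding yeast transcription elongation and chromatin factor Spt6 (SPT6/YGR116W) in E. coli. The sequenced plasmid is about 6.1 kb. It replicates from a ColE1/pMB1-type origin accompanied by the bom region and the rop gene, which generally moderates copy number, although the catalogue lists copy number as unknown. Selection is with ampicillin through the β-lactamase gene. Two fragments of a tetracycline resistance gene and its promoter remain from the backbone and are not expected to be functional.

The expression cassette is driven by the T7 promoter with the phage gene 10 ribosome binding site, so it requires a host that supplies T7 RNA polymerase, and it ends at the T7 terminator. The reading frame begins with Schistosoma japonicum glutathione S-transferase and continues through an attB1 site and a TEV protease recognition site into the Spt6 fragment covering residues 1223–1454, the tandem SH2 (tSH2) domain. An attB2 site follows the insert. The flanking attB sites point to Gateway recombination, although the catalogue lists restriction enzyme cloning with unknown sites. The insert carries three substitutions, R1282H, K1355A and K1435A. The short gene 10B "SET1" match downstream of attB2 is probably backbone sequence rather than a deliberate tag.

The GST tag allows glutathione affinity purification, and TEV cleavage can then release the tSH2 domain. The record states only that the plasmid is for bacterial expression of the triple mutant and does not describe the functional effect of the mutations.
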