Features (pLannotate 1.2.2; 18 found; start..end, strand, type, name):
     25..43      +  promoter       T7 promoter: promoter for bacteriophage T7 RNA polymerase
     75..97      +  RBS            RBS: efficient ribosome binding site from bacteriophage T7 gene 10 (Olins and Rangwala, 1989)
    105..758     +  CDS            GST26_SCHJA: Experimental evidence at protein level: Swiss-Prot protein existence level 1. GST isoenzymes appear to play a central role in the parasite detoxification system. Other functions are also suspected including a role in increasing the solubility of haematin in the parasite gut. From Schistosoma japonicum (Blood fluke).
    792..816     +  protein_bind   attB1: mutant version of attB; recombination site for the Gateway® BP reaction BP Clonase™
    837..857     +  CDS            TEV site: tobacco etch virus (TEV) protease recognition and cleavage site
    867..1553    +  CDS            SPT6 (fragment): SPT6_YEAST - Also known as CRE2, SSN20. Experimental evidence at protein level: Swiss-Prot protein existence level 1. Plays a role in maintenance of chromatin structure during RNA polymerase II transcription elongation thereby repressing transcription initiation from cryptic promoters. Mediates the reassembly of nucleosomes onto the promoters of at least a selected set of genes during repression; the nucleosome reassembly is essential for transcriptional repression. Essential for viability. From Saccharomyces cerevisiae (strain ATCC 204508 / S288c) (Baker's yeast).
   1576..1600    -  protein_bind   attB2: mutant version of attB; recombination site for the Gateway® BP reaction BP Clonase™
   1621..1670    +  CDS            SET1 (fragment): solubility-enhancement tag derived from T7 phage gene 10B
   1678..1725    +  terminator     T7 terminator: transcription terminator for bacteriophage T7 RNA polymerase
   1751..2043    -  CDS            TcR (fragment): tetracycline efflux protein; tet; confers resistance to tetracycline
   2091..2119    -  promoter       tet promoter: E. coli promoter for tetracycline efflux protein gene
   2232..2336    +  promoter       AmpR promoter: bla
   2337..3197    +  CDS            AmpR: β-lactamase; bla; confers resistance to ampicillin, carbenicillin, and related antibiotics
   3368..3956    +  rep_origin     ori: high-copy-number ColE1/pMB1/pBR322/pUC origin of replication
   4142..4281    -  misc_feature   bom: basis of mobility region from pBR322
   4383..4574    -  CDS            rop: Rop protein, which maintains plasmids at low copy number; rop
   4591..4971    +  CDS            YPB1_ECOLX: Protein predicted: Swiss-Prot protein existence level 4. From Escherichia coli.
   5213..3       -  CDS            TcR (fragment) (across the origin): tetracycline efflux protein; tet; confers resistance to tetracycline
>Addgene plasmid #227088 | CPH3736_GST-TEV-Spt6p-tSH2-1223-1454 | addgene full sequence | sequence record 451126 | Addgene NGS Result
ATCGAGATCTCGATCCCGCGAAATTAATACGACTCACTATAGGGAGACCACAACGGTTTCCCTCTAGAAA
TAATTTTGTTTAACTTTAAGAAGGAGATATACATATGTCCCCTATACTAGGTTATTGGAAAATTAAGGGC
CTTGTGCAACCCACTCGACTTCTTTTGGAATATCTTGAAGAAAAATATGAAGAGCATTTGTATGAGCGCG
ATGAAGGTGATAAATGGCGAAACAAAAAGTTTGAATTGGGTTTGGAGTTTCCCAATCTTCCTTATTATAT
TGATGGTGATGTTAAATTAACACAGTCTATGGCCATCATACGTTATATAGCTGACAAGCACAACATGTTG
GGTGGTTGTCCAAAAGAGCGTGCAGAGATTTCAATGCTTGAAGGAGCGGTTTTGGATATTAGATACGGTG
TTTCGAGAATTGCATATAGTAAAGACTTTGAAACTCTCAAAGTTGATTTTCTTAGCAAGCTACCTGAAAT
GCTGAAAATGTTCGAAGATCGTTTATGTCATAAAACATATTTAAATGGTGATCATGTAACCCATCCTGAC
TTCATGTTGTATGACGCTCTTGATGTTGTTTTATACATGGACCCAATGTGCCTGGATGCGTTCCCAAAAT
TAGTTTGTTTTAAAAAACGTATTGAAGCTATCCCACAAATTGATAAGTACTTGAAATCCAGCAAGTATAT
AGCATGGCCTTTGCAGGGCTGGCAAGCCACGTTTGGTGGTGGCGACCATCCTCCAAAATCGGATCTGGTT
CCGCGTCCATGGTCGAATCAAACAAGTTTGTACAAAAAAGCAGGCTCCGCGGCCGCCGTACTCGAGGAAA
ACCTGTATTTTCAGGGCTCCTTCACCAGCATTTGGGACTTGAAACAAGAACTGGAAGATGCCGAAGAGGA
GAGGAAATTGATGATGGCAGAAGCCCGTGCAAAGAGAACACATCGTGTTATCAATCATCCTTACTATTTC
CCTTTCAACGGCAGACAGGCTGAGGATTACTTAAGGAGTAAAGAACGTGGTGAATTCGTGATCCACCAGT
CTAGCCGAGGTGATGACCACTTGGTTATCACCTGGAAATTGGATAAGGATTTGTTTCAACATATTGATAT
CCAAGAATTAGAAAAAGAAAATCCTTTGGCTTTAGGTAAAGTCTTGATTGTCGACAATCAGAAATACAAT
GATTTAGACCAGATCATTGTAGAATATCTTCAAAACAAGGTAAGGCTCTTGAATGAAATGACATCTAGTG
AAGCATTCAAAAGCGGTACTAAGAAAGATGTGGTCAAGTTTATTGAAGACTACTCTAGAGTGAATCCAAA
TAAGTCTGTGTACTATTTCAGTTTGAACCACGATAACCCTGGTTGGTTTTACTTGATGTTCAAGATTAAC
GCAAATAGCAAATTATACACATGGAATGTGAAATTAACGAACACTGGTTATTTCCTGGTAAACTACAATT
ATCCAAGTGTTATCCAGCTTTGTAATGGTTTTGCGACGCTTCTAAAATCTAACAGTAGTAAGAATAGAAT
GAACAACTACCGTTAGTAGAAGGGTGGGCGCGCCGACCCAGCTTTCTTGTACAAAGTGGTTTGATTCGAC
CCGGGATCCGGCTGCTAACAAAGCCCGAAAGGAAGCTGAGTTGGCTGCTGCCACCGCTGAGCAATAACTA
GCATAACCCCTTGGGGCCTCTAAACGGGTCTTGAGGGGTTTTTTGCTGAAAGGAGGAACTATATCCGGAT
ATCCACAGGACGGGTGTGGTCGCCATGATCGCGTAGTCGATAGTGGCTCCAAGTAGCGAAGCGAGCAGGA
CTGGGCGGCGGCCAAAGCGGTCGGACAGTGCTCCGAGAACGGGTGCGCATAGAAATTGCATCAACGCATA
TAGCGCTAGCAGCACGCCATAGTGACTGGCGATGCTGTCGGAATGGACGATATCCCGCAAGAGGCCCGGC
AGTACCGGCATAACCAAGCCTATGCCTACAGCATCCAGGGTGACGGTGCCGAGGATGACGATGAGCGCAT
TGTTAGATTTCATACACGGTGCCTGACTGCGTTAGCAATTTAACTGTGATAAACTACCGCATTAAAGCTT
ATCGATGATAAGCTGTCAAACATGAGAATTCTTGAAGACGAAAGGGCCTCGTGATACGCCTATTTTTATA
GGTTAATGTCATGATAATAATGGTTTCTTAGACGTCAGGTGGCACTTTTCGGGGAAATGTGCGCGGAACC
CCTATTTGTTTATTTTTCTAAATACATTCAAATATGTATCCGCTCATGAGACAATAACCCTGATAAATGC
TTCAATAATATTGAAAAAGGAAGAGTATGAGTATTCAACATTTCCGTGTCGCCCTTATTCCCTTTTTTGC
GGCATTTTGCCTTCCTGTTTTTGCTCACCCAGAAACGCTGGTGAAAGTAAAAGATGCTGAAGATCAGTTG
GGTGCACGAGTGGGTTACATCGAACTGGATCTCAACAGCGGTAAGATCCTTGAGAGTTTTCGCCCCGAAG
AACGTTTTCCAATGATGAGCACTTTTAAAGTTCTGCTATGTGGCGCGGTATTATCCCGTGTTGACGCCGG
GCAAGAGCAACTCGGTCGCCGCATACACTATTCTCAGAATGACTTGGTTGAGTACTCACCAGTCACAGAA
AAGCATCTTACGGATGGCATGACAGTAAGAGAATTATGCAGTGCTGCCATAACCATGAGTGATAACACTG
CGGCCAACTTACTTCTGACAACGATCGGAGGACCGAAGGAGCTAACCGCTTTTTTGCACAACATGGGGGA
TCATGTAACTCGCCTTGATCGTTGGGAACCGGAGCTGAATGAAGCCATACCAAACGACGAGCGTGACACC
ACGATGCCTGCAGCAATGGCAACAACGTTGCGCAAACTATTAACTGGCGAACTACTTACTCTAGCTTCCC
GGCAACAATTAATAGACTGGATGGAGGCGGATAAAGTTGCAGGACCACTTCTGCGCTCGGCCCTTCCGGC
TGGCTGGTTTATTGCTGATAAATCTGGAGCCGGTGAGCGTGGGTCTCGCGGTATCATTGCAGCACTGGGG
CCAGATGGTAAGCCCTCCCGTATCGTAGTTATCTACACGACGGGGAGTCAGGCAACTATGGATGAACGAA
ATAGACAGATCGCTGAGATAGGTGCCTCACTGATTAAGCATTGGTAACTGTCAGACCAAGTTTACTCATA
TATACTTTAGATTGATTTAAAACTTCATTTTTAATTTAAAAGGATCTAGGTGAAGATCCTTTTTGATAAT
CTCATGACCAAAATCCCTTAACGTGAGTTTTCGTTCCACTGAGCGTCAGACCCCGTAGAAAAGATCAAAG
GATCTTCTTGAGATCCTTTTTTTCTGCGCGTAATCTGCTGCTTGCAAACAAAAAAACCACCGCTACCAGC
GGTGGTTTGTTTGCCGGATCAAGAGCTACCAACTCTTTTTCCGAAGGTAACTGGCTTCAGCAGAGCGCAG
ATACCAAATACTGTCCTTCTAGTGTAGCCGTAGTTAGGCCACCACTTCAAGAACTCTGTAGCACCGCCTA
CATACCTCGCTCTGCTAATCCTGTTACCAGTGGCTGCTGCCAGTGGCGATAAGTCGTGTCTTACCGGGTT
GGACTCAAGACGATAGTTACCGGATAAGGCGCAGCGGTCGGGCTGAACGGGGGGTTCGTGCACACAGCCC
AGCTTGGAGCGAACGACCTACACCGAACTGAGATACCTACAGCGTGAGCTATGAGAAAGCGCCACGCTTC
CCGAAGGGAGAAAGGCGGACAGGTATCCGGTAAGCGGCAGGGTCGGAACAGGAGAGCGCACGAGGGAGCT
TCCAGGGGGAAACGCCTGGTATCTTTATAGTCCTGTCGGGTTTCGCCACCTCTGACTTGAGCGTCGATTT
TTGTGATGCTCGTCAGGGGGGCGGAGCCTATGGAAAAACGCCAGCAACGCGGCCTTTTTACGGTTCCTGG
CCTTTTGCTGGCCTTTTGCTCACATGTTCTTTCCTGCGTTATCCCCTGATTCTGTGGATAACCGTATTAC
CGCCTTTGAGTGAGCTGATACCGCTCGCCGCAGCCGAACGACCGAGCGCAGCGAGTCAGTGAGCGAGGAA
GCGGAAGAGCGCCTGATGCGGTATTTTCTCCTTACGCATCTGTGCGGTATTTCACACCGCAATGGTGCAC
TCTCAGTACAATCTGCTCTGATGCCGCATAGTTAAGCCAGTATACACTCCGCTATCGCTACGTGACTGGG
TCATGGCTGCGCCCCGACACCCGCCAACACCCGCTGACGCGCCCTGACGGGCTTGTCTGCTCCCGGCATC
CGCTTACAGACAAGCTGTGACCGTCTCCGGGAGCTGCATGTGTCAGAGGTTTTCACCGTCATCACCGAAA
CGCGCGAGGCAGCTGCGGTAAAGCTCATCAGCGTGGTCGTGAAGCGATTCACAGATGTCTGCCTGTTCAT
CCGCGTCCAGCTCGTTGAGTTTCTCCAGAAGCGTTAATGTCTGGCTTCTGATAAAGCGGGCCATGTTAAG
GGCGGTTTTTTCCTGTTTGGTCACTGATGCCTCCGTGTAAGGGGGATTTCTGTTCATGGGGGTAATGATA
CCGATGAAACGAGAGAGGATGCTCACGATACGGGTTACTGATGATGAACATGCCCGGTTACTGGAACGTT
GTGAGGGTAAACAACTGGCGGTATGGATGCGGCGGGACCAGAGAAAAATCACTCAGGGTCAATGCCAGCG
CTTCGTTAATACAGATGTAGGTGTTCCACAGGGTAGCCAGCAGCATCCTGCGATGCAGATCCGGAACATA
ATGGTGCAGGGCGCTGACTTCCGCGTTTCCAGACTTTACGAAACACGGAAACCGAAGACCATTCATGTTG
TTGCTCAGGTCGCAGACGTTTTGCAGCAGCAGTCGCTTCACGTTCGCTCGCGTATCGGTGATTCATTCTG
CTAACCAGTAAGGCAACCCCGCCAGCCTAGCCGGGTCCTCAACGACAGGAGCACGATCATGCGCACCCGT
GGCCAGGACCCAACGCTGCCCGAGATGCGCCGCGTGCGGCTGCTGGAGATGGCGGACGCGATGGATATGT
TCTGCCAAGGGTTGGTTTGCGCATTCACAGTTCTCCGCAAGAATTGATTGGCTCCAATTCTTGGAGTGGT
GAATCCGTTAGCGAGGTGCCGCCGGCTTCCATTCAGGTCGAGGTGGCCCGGCTCCATGCACCGCGACGCA
ACGCGGGGAGGCAGACAAGGTATAGGGCGGCGCCTACAATCCATGCCAACCCGTTCCATGTGCTCGCCGA
GGCGGCATAAATCGCCGTGACGATCAGCGGTCCAATGATCGAAGTTAGGCTGGTAAGAGCCGCGAGCGAT
CCTTGAAGCTGTCCCTGATGGTCGTCATCTACCTGCCTGGACAGCATGGCCTGCAACGCGGGCATCCCGA
TGCCGCCGGAAGCGAGAAGAATCATAATGGGGAAGGCCATCCAGCCTCGCGTCGCGAACGCCAGCAAGAC
GTAGCCCAGCGCGTCGGCCGCCATGCCGGCGATAATGGCCTGCTTCTCGCCGAAACGTTTGGTGGCGGGA
CCAGTGACGAAGGCTTGAGCGAGGGCGTGCAAGATTCCGAATACCGCAAGCGACAGGCCGATCATCGTCG
CGCTCCAGCGAAAGCGGTCCTCGCCGAAAATGACCCAGAGCGCTGCCGGCACCTGTCCTACGAGTTGCAT
GATAAAGAAGACAGTCATAAGTGCGGCGACGATAGTCATGCCCCGCGCCCACCGGAAGGAGCTGACTGGG
TTGAAGGCTCTCAAGGGCATCGGTCGATCGACGCTCTCCCTTATGCGACTCCTGCATTAGGAAGCAGCCC
AGTAGTAGGTTGAGGCCGTTGAGCACCGCCGCCGCAAGGAATGGTGCATGCAAGGAGATGGCGCCCAACA
GTCCCCCGGCCACGGGGCCTGCCACCATACCCACGCCGAAACAAGCGCTCATGAGCCCGAAGTGGCGAGC
CCGATCTTCCCCATCGGTGATGTCGGCGATATAGGCGCCAGCAACCGCACCTGTGGCGCCGGTGATGCCG
GCCACGATGCGTCCGGCGTAGAGG
